Addgene plasmid #111971: Hsh155 Hs 5-20 3xFLAG
Purpose: Human HEATs 5-20 have been inserted into Hsh155 3xFLAG.
Depositing lab: Aaron Hoskins. Depositing organization: University of Wisconsin, Madison. Publication: Functional Analysis of Hsh155/SF3b1 Interactions with the U2 snRNA/Branch Site Duplex. Carrocci TJ, Paulson JC, Hoskins AA. RNA. 2018 May 11. pii: rna.065664.118. doi: 10.1261/rna.065664.118. PubMed 29752352.
Backbone
  Vector backbone: pRS414
  Backbone manufacturer: ATCC
  Backbone size w/o insert (bp): 5208
  Total vector size (bp): 8208
  Vector type: Bacterial Expression, Yeast Expression
  Selectable markers: TRP1
Growth in bacteria
  Bacterial resistance: Ampicillin, 100 μg/mL
  Growth temperature: 37°C
  Growth strain: DH5alpha
  Copy number: Unknown
Gene/Insert
  Gene/Insert name: Hsh155 Hs 5-20 3x FLAG (alt name: pAAH0939)
  Species: S. cerevisiae (budding yeast)
  Insert size (bp): 3000
  Mutation: Human HEATs 5-20 inserted
  Tag / fusion protein: 3xFLAG (C terminal on insert)
Terms and licenses: Academic/Nonprofit Terms; Industry Terms: Not Available to Industry
How to cite: Hsh155 Hs 5-20 3xFLAG was a gift from Aaron Hoskins (Addgene plasmid # 111971 ; http://n2t.net/addgene:111971 ; RRID:Addgene_111971)
