[The description below was written by a language model from this plasmid's Addgene catalogue record and pLannotate feature annotations shown in this document.]
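Description:
Hsh155 Hs 5-20 3xFLAG is a yeast–E. coli shuttle plasmid of about 8.2 kb built on the pRS414 backbone. It is a low-copy centromeric vector: a CEN6/ARS element provides stable, near single-copy maintenance in Saccharomyces cerevisiae, and the TRP1 gene with its own promoter allows selection in tryptophan auxotrophs. In bacteria it replicates from a high-copy ColE1/pUC-type origin and is selected with ampicillin through the AmpR (β-lactamase) cassette. The backbone also keeps the usual pBluescript-derived elements: an f1 origin, a disrupted lacZα fragment with the lac promoter and operator, and flanking T7 and T3 promoters.

The roughly 3 kb insert encodes a chimeric version of Hsh155, the yeast orthologue of the human SF3b1 splicing factor, which contacts the pre-mRNA around the branch site early in spliceosome assembly. According to the record, HEAT repeats 5 to 20 of the human protein have been inserted into the yeast gene. The open reading frame carries a C-terminal 3xFLAG epitope tag for immunodetection or affinity purification. No dedicated yeast promoter is annotated. A few hundred unannotated bases lie upstream of the coding sequence, and a short fragment matching ABZ2 lies downstream. These may be native flanking genomic sequence driving expression, but the record does not state this.

Both feature tables, one from the depositor sequence and one from the repository's sequencing result, show the same set of elements in the same order and differ only in numbering origin and by three nucleotides in length. The associated work concerns Hsh155/SF3b1 interactions with the U2 snRNA/branch site duplex, so the plasmid is suited to testing the function of humanised Hsh155 in yeast.
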