Features (pLannotate 1.2.2; 22 found; start..end, strand, type, name):
    137..186     +  misc_feature   bom (fragment): basis of mobility region from pBR322
    187..467     +  promoter       TRP1 promoter: S. cerevisiae TRP1
    468..1142    +  CDS            TRP1: phosphoribosylanthranilate isomerase, required for tryptophan biosynthesis; S. cerevisiae TRP1; yeast auxotrophic marker
   1189..1240    +  misc_feature   bom (fragment): basis of mobility region from pBR322
   1241..1696    -  rep_origin     f1 ori (sequence partly withheld): f1 bacteriophage origin of replication; arrow indicates direction of (+) strand synthesis
   1704..1859    -  CDS            lacZα (fragment): LacZα fragment of β-galactosidase; lacZ fragment
   1867..1885    +  promoter       T7 promoter: promoter for bacteriophage T7 RNA polymerase
   1894..1914    -  misc_feature   MCS (fragment): pBluescript multiple cloning site
   2165..5077    +  CDS            HSH155: SF3B1_YEAST - Experimental evidence at protein level: Swiss-Prot protein existence level 1. Contacts pre-mRNA on both sides of the branch site early in spliceosome assembly. From Saccharomyces cerevisiae (strain ATCC 204508 / S288c) (Baker's yeast).
   5117..5133    +  CDS            3xFLAG (fragment): three tandem FLAG® epitope tags, followed by an enterokinase cleavage site
   5138..5160    +  CDS            2xFLAG (fragment): two tandem FLAG® epitope tags
   5363..5416    +  CDS            ABZ2 (fragment): PABC_YEAST - Experimental evidence at protein level: Swiss-Prot protein existence level 1. Converts 4-amino-4-deoxychorismate into 4-aminobenzoate (PABA) and pyruvate. From Saccharomyces cerevisiae (strain ATCC 204508 / S288c) (Baker's yeast).
   5434..5452    -  promoter       T3 promoter: promoter for bacteriophage T3 RNA polymerase
   5497..5513    -  protein_bind   lac operator: The lac repressor binds to the lac operator to inhibit transcription in E. coli. This inhibition can be relieved by adding lactose or isopropyl-β-D-thiogalactopyranoside (IPTG). lac repressor encoded by lacI
   5521..5551    -  promoter       lac promoter: promoter for the E. coli lac operon
   5566..5587    -  protein_bind   CAP binding site: CAP binding activates transcription in the presence of cAMP. E. coli catabolite activator protein
   5600..5692    -  CDS            lacI (fragment): lac repressor; lacI; The lac repressor binds to the lac operator to inhibit transcription in E. coli. This inhibition can be relieved by adding lactose or isopropyl-β-D-thiogalactopyranoside (IPTG).
   5875..6463    -  rep_origin     ori: high-copy-number ColE1/pMB1/pBR322/pUC origin of replication
   6634..7494    -  CDS            AmpR: β-lactamase; bla; confers resistance to ampicillin, carbenicillin, and related antibiotics
   7495..7599    -  promoter       AmpR promoter: bla
   7636..8139    +  misc_feature   CEN/ARS: S. cerevisiae CEN6 centromere fused to an autonomously replicating sequence
   8208..35      +  CDS            rop (fragment) (across the origin): Rop protein, which maintains plasmids at low copy number; rop
>Addgene plasmid #111971 | Hsh155 Hs 5-20 3xFLAG | depositor full sequence | sequence record 210612 | Hsh155 Hs 5-20 3xFLAG sequence 8208 bps
TCGCGCGTTTCGGTGATGACGGTGAAAACCTCTGACACATGCAGCTCCCGGAGACGGTCACAGCTTGTCT
GTAAGCGGATGCCGGGAGCAGACAAGCCCGTCAGGGCGCGTCAGCGGGTGTTGGCGGGTGTCGGGGCTGG
CTTAACTATGCGGCATCAGAGCAGATTGTACTGAGAGTGCACCATAAACGACATTACTATATATATAATA
TAGGAAGCATTTAATAGACAGCATCGTAATATATGTGTACTTTGCAGTTATGACGCCAGATGGCAGTAGT
GGAAGATATTCTTTATTGAAAAATAGCTTGTCACCTTACGTACAATCTTGATCCGGAGCTTTTCTTTTTT
TGCCGATTAAGAATTAATTCGGTCGAAAAAAGAAAAGGAGAGGGCCAAGAGGGAGGGCATTGGTGACTAT
TGAGCACGTGAGTATACGTGATTAAGCACACAAAGGCAGCTTGGAGTATGTCTGTTATTAATTTCACAGG
TAGTTCTGGTCCATTGGTGAAAGTTTGCGGCTTGCAGAGCACAGAGGCCGCAGAATGTGCTCTAGATTCC
GATGCTGACTTGCTGGGTATTATATGTGTGCCCAATAGAAAGAGAACAATTGACCCGGTTATTGCAAGGA
AAATTTCAAGTCTTGTAAAAGCATATAAAAATAGTTCAGGCACTCCGAAATACTTGGTTGGCGTGTTTCG
TAATCAACCTAAGGAGGATGTTTTGGCTCTGGTCAATGATTACGGCATTGATATCGTCCAACTGCATGGA
GATGAGTCGTGGCAAGAATACCAAGAGTTCCTCGGTTTGCCAGTTATTAAAAGACTCGTATTTCCAAAAG
ACTGCAACATACTACTCAGTGCAGCTTCACAGAAACCTCATTCGTTTATTCCCTTGTTTGATTCAGAAGC
AGGTGGGACAGGTGAACTTTTGGATTGGAACTCGATTTCTGACTGGGTTGGAAGGCAAGAGAGCCCCGAA
AGCTTACATTTTATGTTAGCTGGTGGACTGACGCCAGAAAATGTTGGTGATGCGCTTAGATTAAATGGCG
TTATTGGTGTTGATGTAAGCGGAGGTGTGGAGACAAATGGTGTAAAAGACTCTAACAAAATAGCAAATTT
CGTCAAAAATGCTAAGAAATAGGTTATTACTGAGTAGTATTTATTTAAGTATTGTTTGTGCACTTGCCTA
TGCGGTGTGAAATACCGCACAGATGCGTAAGGAGAAAATACCGCATCAGGAAATTGTAAACGTTAATATT
TTGTTAAAATTCGCGTTAAATTTTTGTTAAATCAGCTCATTTTTTAACCAATAGGCCGAAATCGGCAAAA
TCCCTTATAAATCAAAAGAATAGACCGAGATAGGGT
[37 nt withheld, positions 1367-1403]
AAAGAACGTGGACTCCAACGTCAAAGG
[49 nt withheld, positions 1431-1479]
T
[91 nt withheld, positions 1481-1571]
G
[124 nt withheld, positions 1573-1696]
CGCGCCATTCGCCATTCAGGCTGCGCAACTGTTGGGAAGGGCGATCGGTGCGGGCCTCTTCGCTATTACG
CCAGCTGGCGAAAGGGGGATGTGCTGCAAGGCGATTAAGTTGGGTAACGCCAGGGTTTTCCCAGTCACGA
CGTTGTAAAACGACGGCCAGTGAGCGCGCGTAATACGACTCACTATAGGGCGAATTGGGTACCGGGCCCC
CCCTCGAGCATGTACTTTCCGCCTAACTACCATCACCTGTCTTTATTTATTCCGCTGACAGATATGCACA
ACCAATTATCGTCTCTTGAAAGCTTTTTAGACGTGATTGCTGTTATTTGGCACGTTGTTAGTATTTAAGC
TTATTCGGGTTTGCATTGATATTTGCCCGAGCAGAAATCTCCTTCTCGATGAGTTAGAACTGAAACATCT
CTTCAATTACTTATACATAATAAACATAGAAAGCCAGGACCTGTCATCATGAGTCATCCGATTCAATTTG
TAAACGCTAATAATAGCGATAAGAGCCACCAATTAGGCGGTCAATATTCTATTCCTCAGGATTTGAGGGA
AAACCTGCAGAAAGAAGCTGCACGTATTGGTGAGAACGAAAAAGATGTGCTACAGGAAAAAATGGAAACT
AGGACAGTGCAAAATCGAGAGGATTCATACCACAAAAGAAGGTTTGATATGAAGTTTGAGCCGGATTCCG
ATACACAAACTGTTACGTCTTCAGAAAATACCCAAGACGCTGTCGTGCCAAGGAAAAGAAAATCTCGTTG
GGATGTAAAAGGGTACGAGCCACCTGATGAATCTTCAACAGCGGTCAAAGAAAACTCTGATAGTGCTTTG
GTTAATGTAGAAGGAATCCATGATTTGATGTTTTTTAAACCTTCTGACCATAAATATTTCGCCGACGTTA
TATCCAAAAAACCCATAGATGAGTTAAATAAGGATGAAAAGAAAGAAAGAACCCTGTCGATGTTACTTCT
GAAAATAAAAAATGGCAATACAGCGAGTAGGAGGACTTCTATGCGGATTTTAACCGATAAAGCTGTTACA
TTTGGTCCAGAAATGATATTTAACCGCTTATTGCCCATATTACTAGACAGAAGTTTGGAAGACCAGGAAA
GACATCTAATGATCAAGACCATAGATCGCGTCCTTTACCAGCTAGGAGATTTAACAAAACCTTACGTTCA
CAAAATACTTGTAGTAGCTGCCCCATTGCTAATAGATGAAGATCCAATGGTTCGTTCAACAGGCCAGGAG
ATAATCACCAATCTGTCTACAGTCGCTGGCCTAAAAACCATTCTAACAGTAATGAGACCTGATATTGAGA
ATGAGGATGAGTATGTTAGAAATGTAACTTCAAGAGCGGCGGCTGTGGTGGCAAAAGCCCTTGGTGTTAA
TCAATTGCTTCCTTTCATCAATGCAGCATGCAAAAGTAAAAAAAGTTGGCAGGCCCGTCACACGGGCATA
AAGATCGTGCAACAGATAGCCATCTTGATGGGATGCGCGATTCTTCCACACCTGAGGTCCTTAGTCGAGA
TCATTGAACATGGACTGGTGGATGAGCAACAGAAAGTACGTACGATTAGTGCGCTGGCTATCGCCGCCCT
TGCTGAAGCAGCTACCCCTTATGGAATTGAGAGCTTTGATAGTGTCCTGAAACCCCTGTGGAAAGGTATT
AGACAGCACAGGGGAAAAGGACTGGCTGCCTTCCTTAAAGCAATAGGATATCTGATACCGCTAATGGACG
CCGAATACGCTAACTATTACACGAGGGAAGTTATGCTAATCCTTATCCGTGAGTTTCAGAGTCCGGACGA
AGAGATGAAAAAGATAGTATTGAAGGTTGTGAAACAGTGCTGTGGCACCGATGGCGTGGAGGCTAATTAT
ATCAAGACAGAGATTCTACCACCATTCTTTAAGCATTTTTGGCAACATAGAATGGCATTGGACAGGAGAA
ACTACAGACAACTAGTTGACACTACGGTCGAGTTAGCTAATAAGGTGGGTGCTGCCGAAATTATTAGCCG
TATAGTTGATGACCTTAAGGATGAGGCTGAACAATACCGTAAAATGGTTATGGAAACCATTGAAAAGATT
ATGGGTAATCTAGGTGCGGCTGACATCGACCATAAACTAGAGGAACAGTTAATTGACGGTATCCTGTACG
CTTTCCAAGAGCAGACTACAGAGGATTCCGTGATGCTGAACGGTTTTGGGACTGTCGTAAATGCATTGGG
TAAACGTGTAAAACCGTACTTACCTCAAATTTGTGGCACGGTTTTATGGAGATTAAATAACAAAAGTGCA
AAGGTTCGTCAACAAGCAGCAGATCTAATCTCCAGAACTGCCGTTGTCATGAAGACCTGTCAGGAAGAGA
AGCTTATGGGCCATTTGGGTGTCGTCTTGTATGAATATTTAGGCGAAGAATATCCAGAGGTATTAGGTTC
TATATTAGGCGCTCTTAAAGCCATTGTCAACGTAATAGGTATGCACAAAATGACACCACCTATCAAGGAC
CTTTTACCAAGGCTGACACCAATCTTAAAGAACAGACATGAAAAGGTACAAGAAAACTGTATCGACTTGG
TCGGAAGGATAGCTGATAGAGGCGCCGAATATGTGTCAGCCAGGGAGTGGATGAGGATTTGCTTCGAATT
ACTGGAGCTTCTTAAAGCGCACAAGAAGGCTATCAGAAGGGCGACGGTAAATACTTTTGGGTACATTGCA
AAAGCCATAGGCCCGCATGACGTCCTGGCGACTCTACTAAACAATTTGAAGGTACAGGAAAGACAGAATA
GAGTTTGTACTACTGTAGCAATAGCCATCGTTGCCGAGACGTGTAGCCCGTTCACGGTGTTACCCGCCCT
AATGAACGAGTATAGGGTCCCGGAATTAAATGTCCAAAATGGTGTACTTAAATCACTATCCTTTCTGTTT
GAATACATAGGCGAAATGGGGAAAGATTACATCTACGCAGTAACTCCATTACTGGAGGATGCCCTTATGG
ACCGTGATTTGGTCCATAGACAGACTGCTTCAGCCGTGGTGCAGCATATGTCCTTAGGGGTGTACGGTTT
TGGTTGTGAAGATAGTCTAAACCACCTTCTGAACTACGTTTGGCCTAACGTCTTCGAGACGAGCCCGCAT
GTTATCCAAGCAGTAATGGGGGCGTTGGAGGGCTTGAGAGTGGCGATAGGCCCCTGCAGAATGCTGCAGT
ATTGTTTGCAAGGATTGTTCCATCCTGCTCGTAAAGTCAGAGATGTGTATTGGAAAATCTATAATAGCAT
ATATATAGGATCACAAGATGCCATGGTACCTTTTTACCCCGTTACACCAGACAACAATGAAGAATATATA
GAAGAACTGGATTTAGTTCTGGGTGGTTCTGGTGGTTCTGATTACAAAGACCACGATGGTGACTACAAAG
ACCATGATATAGATTACAAGGATGATGATGATAAATGAATATATATAGAGCATATAAATAACCACAACTT
GTAAGAATATTTTACTTGACACACCTATATCATCACGTCACGATGCCTTCATAGATTATGATGAAATATA
AACAGAACCTGCTATTGGAAAAAAAAGGGCAGGAAAAAATTTTGTGAAAGTGAGTAAAAGAAAGATGAAG
AGCGAGACATGGATAATAAGAAATAGATGTCACTAATGGACAATTGGAAGACTGATATGGAAAGTTACGA
TGAAGGAGGAGCTCCCAGCTTTTGTTCCCTTTAGTGAGGGTTAATTGCGCGCTTGGCGTAATCATGGTCA
TAGCTGTTTCCTGTGTGAAATTGTTATCCGCTCACAATTCCACACAACATAGGAGCCGGAAGCATAAAGT
GTAAAGCCTGGGGTGCCTAATGAGTGAGGTAACTCACATTAATTGCGTTGCGCTCACTGCCCGCTTTCCA
GTCGGGAAACCTGTCGTGCCAGCTGCATTAATGAATCGGCCAACGCGCGGGGAGAGGCGGTTTGCGTATT
GGGCGCTCTTCCGCTTCCTCGCTCACTGACTCGCTGCGCTCGGTCGTTCGGCTGCGGCGAGCGGTATCAG
CTCACTCAAAGGCGGTAATACGGTTATCCACAGAATCAGGGGATAACGCAGGAAAGAACATGTGAGCAAA
AGGCCAGCAAAAGGCCAGGAACCGTAAAAAGGCCGCGTTGCTGGCGTTTTTCCATAGGCTCCGCCCCCCT
GACGAGCATCACAAAAATCGACGCTCAAGTCAGAGGTGGCGAAACCCGACAGGACTATAAAGATACCAGG
CGTTTCCCCCTGGAAGCTCCCTCGTGCGCTCTCCTGTTCCGACCCTGCCGCTTACCGGATACCTGTCCGC
CTTTCTCCCTTCGGGAAGCGTGGCGCTTTCTCATAGCTCACGCTGTAGGTATCTCAGTTCGGTGTAGGTC
GTTCGCTCCAAGCTGGGCTGTGTGCACGAACCCCCCGTTCAGCCCGACCGCTGCGCCTTATCCGGTAACT
ATCGTCTTGAGTCCAACCCGGTAAGACACGACTTATCGCCACTGGCAGCAGCCACTGGTAACAGGATTAG
CAGAGCGAGGTATGTAGGCGGTGCTACAGAGTTCTTGAAGTGGTGGCCTAACTACGGCTACACTAGAAGG
ACAGTATTTGGTATCTGCGCTCTGCTGAAGCCAGTTACCTTCGGAAAAAGAGTTGGTAGCTCTTGATCCG
GCAAACAAACCACCGCTGGTAGCGGTGGTTTTTTTGTTTGCAAGCAGCAGATTACGCGCAGAAAAAAAGG
ATCTCAAGAAGATCCTTTGATCTTTTCTACGGGGTCTGACGCTCAGTGGAACGAAAACTCACGTTAAGGG
ATTTTGGTCATGAGATTATCAAAAAGGATCTTCACCTAGATCCTTTTAAATTAAAAATGAAGTTTTAAAT
CAATCTAAAGTATATATGAGTAAACTTGGTCTGACAGTTACCAATGCTTAATCAGTGAGGCACCTATCTC
AGCGATCTGTCTATTTCGTTCATCCATAGTTGCCTGACTCCCCGTCGTGTAGATAACTACGATACGGGAG
GGCTTACCATCTGGCCCCAGTGCTGCAATGATACCGCGAGACCCACGCTCACCGGCTCCAGATTTATCAG
CAATAAACCAGCCAGCCGGAAGGGCCGAGCGCAGAAGTGGTCCTGCAACTTTATCCGCCTCCATCCAGTC
TATTAATTGTTGCCGGGAAGCTAGAGTAAGTAGTTCGCCAGTTAATAGTTTGCGCAACGTTGTTGCCATT
GCTACAGGCATCGTGGTGTCACGCTCGTCGTTTGGTATGGCTTCATTCAGCTCCGGTTCCCAACGATCAA
GGCGAGTTACATGATCCCCCATGTTGTGCAAAAAAGCGGTTAGCTCCTTCGGTCCTCCGATCGTTGTCAG
AAGTAAGTTGGCCGCAGTGTTATCACTCATGGTTATGGCAGCACTGCATAATTCTCTTACTGTCATGCCA
TCCGTAAGATGCTTTTCTGTGACTGGTGAGTACTCAACCAAGTCATTCTGAGAATAGTGTATGCGGCGAC
CGAGTTGCTCTTGCCCGGCGTCAATACGGGATAATACCGCGCCACATAGCAGAACTTTAAAAGTGCTCAT
CATTGGAAAACGTTCTTCGGGGCGAAAACTCTCAAGGATCTTACCGCTGTTGAGATCCAGTTCGATGTAA
CCCACTCGTGCACCCAACTGATCTTCAGCATCTTTTACTTTCACCAGCGTTTCTGGGTGAGCAAAAACAG
GAAGGCAAAATGCCGCAAAAAAGGGAATAAGGGCGACACGGAAATGTTGAATACTCATACTCTTCCTTTT
TCAATATTATTGAAGCATTTATCAGGGTTATTGTCTCATGAGCGGATACATATTTGAATGTATTTAGAAA
AATAAACAAATAGGGGTTCCGCGCACATTTCCCCGAAAAGTGCCACCTGGGTCCTTTTCATCACGTGCTA
TAAAAATAATTATAATTTAAATTTTTTAATATAAATATATAAATTAAAAATAGAAAGTAAAAAAAGAAAT
TAAAGAAAAAATAGTTTTTGTTTTCCGAAGATGTAAAAGACTCTAGGGGGATCGCCAACAAATACTACCT
TTTATCTTGCTCTTCCTGCTCTCAGGTATTAATGCCGAATTGTTTCATCTTGTCTGTGTAGAAGACCACA
CACGAAAATCCTGTGATTTTACATTTTACTTATCGTTAATCGAATGTATATCTATTTAATCTGCTTTTCT
TGTCTAATAAATATATATGTAAAGTACGCTTTTTGTTGAAATTTTTTAAACCTTTGTTTATTTTTTTTTC
TTCATTCCGTAACTCTTCTACCTTCTTTATTTACTTTCTAAAATCCAAATACAAAACATAAAAATAAATA
AACACAGAGTAAATTCCCAAATTATTCCATCATTAAAAGATACGAGGCGCGTGTAAGTTACAGGCAAGCG
ATCCGTCCTAAGAAACCATTATTATCATGACATTAACCTATAAAAATAGGCGTATCACGAGGCCCTTTCG
TC
