Features (pLannotate 1.2.2; 21 found; start..end, strand, type, name):
   2798..2814    +  CDS            3xFLAG (fragment): three tandem FLAG® epitope tags, followed by an enterokinase cleavage site
   2819..2841    +  CDS            2xFLAG (fragment): two tandem FLAG® epitope tags
   3044..3097    +  CDS            ABZ2 (fragment): PABC_YEAST - Experimental evidence at protein level: Swiss-Prot protein existence level 1. Converts 4-amino-4-deoxychorismate into 4-aminobenzoate (PABA) and pyruvate. From Saccharomyces cerevisiae (strain ATCC 204508 / S288c) (Baker's yeast).
   3114..3132    -  promoter       T3 promoter: promoter for bacteriophage T3 RNA polymerase
   3177..3193    -  protein_bind   lac operator: The lac repressor binds to the lac operator to inhibit transcription in E. coli. This inhibition can be relieved by adding lactose or isopropyl-β-D-thiogalactopyranoside (IPTG). lac repressor encoded by lacI
   3201..3231    -  promoter       lac promoter: promoter for the E. coli lac operon
   3246..3267    -  protein_bind   CAP binding site: CAP binding activates transcription in the presence of cAMP. E. coli catabolite activator protein
   3280..3372    -  CDS            lacI (fragment): lac repressor; lacI; The lac repressor binds to the lac operator to inhibit transcription in E. coli. This inhibition can be relieved by adding lactose or isopropyl-β-D-thiogalactopyranoside (IPTG).
   3555..4143    -  rep_origin     ori: high-copy-number ColE1/pMB1/pBR322/pUC origin of replication
   4314..5174    -  CDS            AmpR: β-lactamase; bla; confers resistance to ampicillin, carbenicillin, and related antibiotics
   5175..5279    -  promoter       AmpR promoter: bla
   5316..5819    +  misc_feature   CEN/ARS: S. cerevisiae CEN6 centromere fused to an autonomously replicating sequence
   5887..5922    +  CDS            rop (fragment): Rop protein, which maintains plasmids at low copy number; rop
   6024..6073    +  misc_feature   bom (fragment): basis of mobility region from pBR322
   6211..6358    +  promoter       TRP1 promoter: S. cerevisiae TRP1
   6359..7033    +  CDS            TRP1: phosphoribosylanthranilate isomerase, required for tryptophan biosynthesis; S. cerevisiae TRP1; yeast auxotrophic marker
   7084..7135    +  misc_feature   bom (fragment): basis of mobility region from pBR322
   7163..7591    -  rep_origin     f1 ori (sequence partly withheld): f1 bacteriophage origin of replication; arrow indicates direction of (+) strand synthesis
   7595..7750    -  CDS            lacZα (fragment): LacZα fragment of β-galactosidase; lacZ fragment
   7758..7776    +  promoter       T7 promoter: promoter for bacteriophage T7 RNA polymerase
   8057..2758    +  CDS            HSH155 (across the origin): SF3B1_YEAST - Experimental evidence at protein level: Swiss-Prot protein existence level 1. Contacts pre-mRNA on both sides of the branch site early in spliceosome assembly. From Saccharomyces cerevisiae (strain ATCC 204508 / S288c) (Baker's yeast).
>Addgene plasmid #111971 | Hsh155 Hs 5-20 3xFLAG | addgene full sequence | sequence record 213671 | Addgene NGS Result
GGAAACTAGGACAGTGCAAAATCGAGAGGATTCATACCACAAAAGAAGGTTTGATATGAAGTTTGAGCCG
GATTCCGATACACAAACTGTTACGTCTTCAGAAAATACCCAAGACGCTGTCGTGCCAAGGAAAAGAAAAT
CTCGTTGGGATGTAAAAGGGTACGAGCCACCTGATGAATCTTCAACAGCGGTCAAAGAAAACTCTGATAG
TGCTTTGGTTAATGTAGAAGGAATCCATGATTTGATGTTTTTTAAACCTTCTGACCATAAATATTTCGCC
GACGTTATATCCAAAAAACCCATAGATGAGTTAAATAAGGATGAAAAGAAAGAAAGAACCCTGTCGATGT
TACTTCTGAAAATAAAAAATGGCAATACAGCGAGTAGGAGGACTTCTATGCGGATTTTAACCGATAAAGC
TGTTACATTTGGTCCAGAAATGATATTTAACCGCTTATTGCCCATATTACTAGACAGAAGTTTGGAAGAC
CAGGAAAGACATCTAATGATCAAGACCATAGATCGCGTCCTTTACCAGCTAGGAGATTTAACAAAACCTT
ACGTTCACAAAATACTTGTAGTAGCTGCCCCATTGCTAATAGATGAAGATCCAATGGTTCGTTCAACAGG
CCAGGAGATAATCACCAATCTGTCTACAGTCGCTGGCCTAAAAACCATTCTAACAGTAATGAGACCTGAT
ATTGAGAATGAGGATGAGTATGTTAGAAATGTAACTTCAAGAGCGGCGGCTGTGGTGGCAAAAGCCCTTG
GTGTTAATCAATTGCTTCCTTTCATCAATGCAGCATGCAAAAGTAAAAAAAGTTGGCAGGCCCGTCACAC
GGGCATAAAGATCGTGCAACAGATAGCCATCTTGATGGGATGCGCGATTCTTCCACACCTGAGGTCCTTA
GTCGAGATCATTGAACATGGACTGGTGGATGAGCAACAGAAAGTACGTACGATTAGTGCGCTGGCTATCG
CCGCCCTTGCTGAAGCAGCTACCCCTTATGGAATTGAGAGCTTTGATAGTGTCCTGAAACCCCTGTGGAA
AGGTATTAGACAGCACAGGGGAAAAGGACTGGCTGCCTTCCTTAAAGCAATAGGATATCTGATACCGCTA
ATGGACGCCGAATACGCTAACTATTACACGAGGGAAGTTATGCTAATCCTTATCCGTGAGTTTCAGAGTC
CGGACGAAGAGATGAAAAAGATAGTATTGAAGGTTGTGAAACAGTGCTGTGGCACCGATGGCGTGGAGGC
TAATTATATCAAGACAGAGATTCTACCACCATTCTTTAAGCATTTTTGGCAACATAGAATGGCATTGGAC
AGGAGAAACTACAGACAACTAGTTGACACTACGGTCGAGTTAGCTAATAAGGTGGGTGCTGCCGAAATTA
TTAGCCGTATAGTTGATGACCTTAAGGATGAGGCTGAACAATACCGTAAAATGGTTATGGAAACCATTGA
AAAGATTATGGGTAATCTAGGTGCGGCTGACATCGACCATAAACTAGAGGAACAGTTAATTGACGGTATC
CTGTACGCTTTCCAAGAGCAGACTACAGAGGATTCCGTGATGCTGAACGGTTTTGGGACTGTCGTAAATG
CATTGGGTAAACGTGTAAAACCGTACTTACCTCAAATTTGTGGCACGGTTTTATGGAGATTAAATAACAA
AAGTGCAAAGGTTCGTCAACAAGCAGCAGATCTAATCTCCAGAACTGCCGTTGTCATGAAGACCTGTCAG
GAAGAGAAGCTTATGGGCCATTTGGGTGTCGTCTTGTATGAATATTTAGGCGAAGAATATCCAGAGGTAT
TAGGTTCTATATTAGGCGCTCTTAAAGCCATTGTCAACGTAATAGGTATGCACAAAATGACACCACCTAT
CAAGGACCTTTTACCAAGGCTGACACCAATCTTAAAGAACAGACATGAAAAGGTACAAGAAAACTGTATC
GACTTGGTCGGAAGGATAGCTGATAGAGGCGCCGAATATGTGTCAGCCAGGGAGTGGATGAGGATTTGCT
TCGAATTACTGGAGCTTCTTAAAGCGCACAAGAAGGCTATCAGAAGGGCGACGGTAAATACTTTTGGGTA
CATTGCAAAAGCCATAGGCCCGCATGACGTCCTGGCGACTCTACTAAACAATTTGAAGGTACAGGAAAGA
CAGAATAGAGTTTGTACTACTGTAGCAATAGCCATCGTTGCCGAGACGTGTAGCCCGTTCACGGTGTTAC
CCGCCCTAATGAACGAGTATAGGGTCCCGGAATTAAATGTCCAAAATGGTGTACTTAAATCACTATCCTT
TCTGTTTGAATACATAGGCGAAATGGGGAAAGATTACATCTACGCAGTAACTCCATTACTGGAGGATGCC
CTTATGGACCGTGATTTGGTCCATAGACAGACTGCTTCAGCCGTGGTGCAGCATATGTCCTTAGGGGTGT
ACGGTTTTGGTTGTGAAGATAGTCTAAACCACCTTCTGAACTACGTTTGGCCTAACGTCTTCGAGACGAG
CCCGCATGTTATCCAAGCAGTAATGGGGGCGTTGGAGGGCTTGAGAGTGGCGATAGGCCCCTGCAGAATG
CTGCAGTATTGTTTGCAAGGATTGTTCCATCCTGCTCGTAAAGTCAGAGATGTGTATTGGAAAATCTATA
ATAGCATATATATAGGATCACAAGATGCCATGGTACCTTTTTACCCCGTTACACCAGACAACAATGAAGA
ATATATAGAAGAACTGGATTTAGTTCTGGGTGGTTCTGGTGGTTCTGATTACAAAGACCACGATGGTGAC
TACAAAGACCATGATATAGATTACAAGGATGATGATGATAAATGAATATATATAGAGCATATAAATAACC
ACAACTTGTAAGAATATTTTACTTGACACACCTATATCATCACGTCACGATGCCTTCATAGATTATGATG
AAATATAAACAGAACCTGCTATTGGAAAAAAAAGGGCAGGAAAAAATTTTGTGAAAGTGAGTAAAAGAAA
GATGAAGAGCGAGACATGGATAATAAGAAATAGATGTCACTAATGGACAATTGGAAGACTGATATGGAAA
GTTACGATGAAGGAGGAGCTCCAGCTTTTGTTCCCTTTAGTGAGGGTTAATTGCGCGCTTGGCGTAATCA
TGGTCATAGCTGTTTCCTGTGTGAAATTGTTATCCGCTCACAATTCCACACAACATACGAGCCGGAAGCA
TAAAGTGTAAAGCCTGGGGTGCCTAATGAGTGAGCTAACTCACATTAATTGCGTTGCGCTCACTGCCCGC
TTTCCAGTCGGGAAACCTGTCGTGCCAGCTGCATTAATGAATCGGCCAACGCGCGGGGAGAGGCGGTTTG
CGTATTGGGCGCTCTTCCGCTTCCTCGCTCACTGACTCGCTGCGCTCGGTCGTTCGGCTGCGGCGAGCGG
TATCAGCTCACTCAAAGGCGGTAATACGGTTATCCACAGAATCAGGGGATAACGCAGGAAAGAACATGTG
AGCAAAAGGCCAGCAAAAGGCCAGGAACCGTAAAAAGGCCGCGTTGCTGGCGTTTTTCCATAGGCTCCGC
CCCCCTGACGAGCATCACAAAAATCGACGCTCAAGTCAGAGGTGGCGAAACCCGACAGGACTATAAAGAT
ACCAGGCGTTTCCCCCTGGAAGCTCCCTCGTGCGCTCTCCTGTTCCGACCCTGCCGCTTACCGGATACCT
GTCCGCCTTTCTCCCTTCGGGAAGCGTGGCGCTTTCTCATAGCTCACGCTGTAGGTATCTCAGTTCGGTG
TAGGTCGTTCGCTCCAAGCTGGGCTGTGTGCACGAACCCCCCGTTCAGCCCGACCGCTGCGCCTTATCCG
GTAACTATCGTCTTGAGTCCAACCCGGTAAGACACGACTTATCGCCACTGGCAGCAGCCACTGGTAACAG
GATTAGCAGAGCGAGGTATGTAGGCGGTGCTACAGAGTTCTTGAAGTGGTGGCCTAACTACGGCTACACT
AGAAGAACAGTATTTGGTATCTGCGCTCTGCTGAAGCCAGTTACCTTCGGAAAAAGAGTTGGTAGCTCTT
GATCCGGCAAACAAACCACCGCTGGTAGCGGTGGTTTTTTTGTTTGCAAGCAGCAGATTACGCGCAGAAA
AAAAGGATCTCAAGAAGATCCTTTGATCTTTTCTACGGGGTCTGACGCTCAGTGGAACGAAAACTCACGT
TAAGGGATTTTGGTCATGAGATTATCAAAAAGGATCTTCACCTAGATCCTTTTAAATTAAAAATGAAGTT
TTAAATCAATCTAAAGTATATATGAGTAAACTTGGTCTGACAGTTACCAATGCTTAATCAGTGAGGCACC
TATCTCAGCGATCTGTCTATTTCGTTCATCCATAGTTGCCTGACTCCCCGTCGTGTAGATAACTACGATA
CGGGAGGGCTTACCATCTGGCCCCAGTGCTGCAATGATACCGCGAGACCCACGCTCACCGGCTCCAGATT
TATCAGCAATAAACCAGCCAGCCGGAAGGGCCGAGCGCAGAAGTGGTCCTGCAACTTTATCCGCCTCCAT
CCAGTCTATTAATTGTTGCCGGGAAGCTAGAGTAAGTAGTTCGCCAGTTAATAGTTTGCGCAACGTTGTT
GCCATTGCTACAGGCATCGTGGTGTCACGCTCGTCGTTTGGTATGGCTTCATTCAGCTCCGGTTCCCAAC
GATCAAGGCGAGTTACATGATCCCCCATGTTGTGCAAAAAAGCGGTTAGCTCCTTCGGTCCTCCGATCGT
TGTCAGAAGTAAGTTGGCCGCAGTGTTATCACTCATGGTTATGGCAGCACTGCATAATTCTCTTACTGTC
ATGCCATCCGTAAGATGCTTTTCTGTGACTGGTGAGTACTCAACCAAGTCATTCTGAGAATAGTGTATGC
GGCGACCGAGTTGCTCTTGCCCGGCGTCAATACGGGATAATACCGCGCCACATAGCAGAACTTTAAAAGT
GCTCATCATTGGAAAACGTTCTTCGGGGCGAAAACTCTCAAGGATCTTACCGCTGTTGAGATCCAGTTCG
ATGTAACCCACTCGTGCACCCAACTGATCTTCAGCATCTTTTACTTTCACCAGCGTTTCTGGGTGAGCAA
AAACAGGAAGGCAAAATGCCGCAAAAAAGGGAATAAGGGCGACACGGAAATGTTGAATACTCATACTCTT
CCTTTTTCAATATTATTGAAGCATTTATCAGGGTTATTGTCTCATGAGCGGATACATATTTGAATGTATT
TAGAAAAATAAACAAATAGGGGTTCCGCGCACATTTCCCCGAAAAGTGCCACCTGGGTCCTTTTCATCAC
GTGCTATAAAAATAATTATAATTTAAATTTTTTAATATAAATATATAAATTAAAAATAGAAAGTAAAAAA
AGAAATTAAAGAAAAAATAGTTTTTGTTTTCCGAAGATGTAAAAGACTCTAGGGGGATCGCCAACAAATA
CTACCTTTTATCTTGCTCTTCCTGCTCTCAGGTATTAATGCCGAATTGTTTCATCTTGTCTGTGTAGAAG
ACCACACACGAAAATCCTGTGATTTTACATTTTACTTATCGTTAATCGAATGTATATCTATTTAATCTGC
TTTTCTTGTCTAATAAATATATATGTAAAGTACGCTTTTTGTTGAAATTTTTTAAACCTTTGTTTATTTT
TTTTTCTTCATTCCGTAACTCTTCTACCTTCTTTATTTACTTTCTAAAATCCAAATACAAAACATAAAAA
TAAATAAACACAGAGTAAATTCCCAAATTATTCCATCATTAAAAGATACGAGGCGCGTGTAAGTTACAGG
CAAGCGATCCGTCTAAGAAACCATTATTATCATGACATTAACCTATAAAAATAGGCGTATCACGAGGCCC
TTTCGTCTCGCGCGTTTCGGTGATGACGGTGAAAACCTCTGACACATGCAGCTCCCGGAGACGGTCACAG
CTTGTCTGTAAGCGGATGCCGGGAGCAGACAAGCCCGTCAGGGCGCGTCAGCGGGTGTTGGCGGGTGTCG
GGGCTGGCTTAACTATGCGGCATCAGAGCAGATTGTACTGAGAGTGCACCATAGATCACGACATTACTAT
ATATATAATATAGGAAGCATTTAATAGAACAGCATCGTAATATATGTGTACTTTGCAGTTATGACGCCAG
ATGGCAGTAGTGGAAGATATTCTTTATTGAAAAATAGCTTGTCACCTTACGTACAATCTTGATCCGGAGC
TTTTCTTTTTTTGCCGATTAAGAATTAATTCGGTCGAAAAAAGAAAAGGAGAGGGCCAAGAGGGAGGGCA
TTGGTGACTATTGAGCACGTGAGTATACGTGATTAAGCACACAAAGGCAGCTTGGAGTATGTCTGTTATT
AATTTCACAGGTAGTTCTGGTCCATTGGTGAAAGTTTGCGGCTTGCAGAGCACAGAGGCCGCAGAATGTG
CTCTAGATTCCGATGCTGACTTGCTGGGTATTATATGTGTGCCCAATAGAAAGAGAACAATTGACCCGGT
TATTGCAAGGAAAATTTCAAGTCTTGTAAAAGCATATAAAAATAGTTCAGGCACTCCGAAATACTTGGTT
GGCGTGTTTCGTAATCAACCTAAGGAGGATGTTTTGGCTCTGGTCAATGATTACGGCATTGATATCGTCC
AACTGCATGGAGATGAGTCGTGGCAAGAATACCAAGAGTTCCTCGGTTTGCCAGTTATTAAAAGACTCGT
ATTTCCAAAAGACTGCAACATACTACTCAGTGCAGCTTCACAGAAACCTCATTCGTTTATTCCCTTGTTT
GATTCAGAAGCAGGTGGGACAGGTGAACTTTTGGATTGGAACTCGATTTCTGACTGGGTTGGAAGGCAAG
AGAGCCCCGAAAGCTTACATTTTATGTTAGCTGGTGGACTGACGCCAGAAAATGTTGGTGATGCGCTTAG
ATTAAATGGCGTTATTGGTGTTGATGTAAGCGGAGGTGTGGAGACAAATGGTGTAAAAGACTCTAACAAA
ATAGCAAATTTCGTCAAAAATGCTAAGAAATAGGTTATTACTGAGTAGTATTTATTTAAGTATTGTTTGT
GCACTTGCCGATCTATGCGGTGTGAAATACCGCACAGATGCGTAAGGAGAAAATACCGCATCAGGAAATT
GTAAGCGTTAATATTTTGTTAAAATTCGCGTTAAATTTTTGTTAAATCAGCTCATTTTTTAACCAATAGG
CCGAAATCGGCAAAATCCCTTATAAATCAAAAGAATAGACCGAGATAGGGT
[37 nt withheld, positions 7262-7298]
AAAGAACGTGGACTCCAACGTCAAAGG
[49 nt withheld, positions 7326-7374]
T
[91 nt withheld, positions 7376-7466]
G
[124 nt withheld, positions 7468-7591]
CCATTCGCCATTCAGGCTGCGCAACTGTTGGGAAGGGCGATCGGTGCGGGCCTCTTCGCTATTACGCCAG
CTGGCGAAAGGGGGATGTGCTGCAAGGCGATTAAGTTGGGTAACGCCAGGGTTTTCCCAGTCACGACGTT
GTAAAACGACGGCCAGTGAGCGCGCGTAATACGACTCACTATAGGGCGAATTGGGTACCGGGCCCCCCCC
TCGAGCATGTACTTTCCGCCTAACTACCATCACCTGTCTTTATTTATTCCGCTGACAGATATGCACAACC
AATTATCGTCTCTTGAAAGCTTTTTAGACGTGATTGCTGTTATTTGGCACGTTGTTAGTATTTAAGCTTA
TTCGGGTTTGCATTGATATTTGCCCGAGCAGAAATCTCCTTCTCGATGAGTTAGAACTGAAACATCTCTT
CAATTACTTATACATAATAAACATAGAAAGCCAGGACCTGTCATCATGAGTCATCCGATTCAATTTGTAA
ACGCTAATAATAGCGATAAGAGCCACCAATTAGGCGGTCAATATTCTATTCCTCAGGATTTGAGGGAAAA
CCTGCAGAAAGAAGCTGCACGTATTGGTGAGAACGAAAAAGATGTGCTACAGGAAAAAAT
